>Addgene plasmid #245784 | pSmBtA3-d7F | addgene full sequence | sequence record 488534 | Addgene NGS Result
GACGGATCGGGAGATCTCCCGATCCCCTATGGTGCACTCTCAGTACAATCTGCTCTGATGCCGCATAGTT
AAGCCAGTATCTGCTCCCTGCTTGTGTGTTGGAGGTCGCTGAGTAGTGCGCGAGCAAAATTTAAGCTACA
ACAAGGCAAGGCTTGACCGACAATTGCATGAAGAATCTGCTTAGGGTTAGGCGTTTTGCGCTGCTTCGCG
ATGTACGGGCCAGATATACGCGTTGACATTGATTATTGACTAGTTATTAATAGTAATCAATTACGGGGTC
ATTAGTTCATAGCCCATATATGGAGTTCCGCGTTACATAACTTACGGTAAATGGCCCGCCTGGCTGACCG
CCCAACGACCCCCGCCCATTGACGTCAATAATGACGTATGTTCCCATAGTAACGCCAATAGGGACTTTCC
ATTGACGTCAATGGGTGGAGTATTTACGGTAAACTGCCCACTTGGCAGTACATCAAGTGTATCATATGCC
AAGTACGCCCCCTATTGACGTCAATGACGGTAAATGGCCCGCCTGGCATTATGCCCAGTACATGACCTTA
TGGGACTTTCCTACTTGGCAGTACATCTACGTATTAGTCATCGCTATTACCATGGTGATGCGGTTTTGGC
AGTACATCAATGGGCGTGGATAGCGGTTTGACTCACGGGGATTTCCAAGTCTCCACCCCATTGACGTCAA
TGGGAGTTTGTTTTGGCACCAAAATCAACGGGACTTTCCAAAATGTCGTAACAACTCCGCCCCATTGACG
CAAATGGGCGGTAGGCGTGTACGGTGGGAGGTCTATATAAGCAGAGCTCTCTGGCTAACTAGAGAACCCA
CTGCTTACTGGCTTATCGAAATTAATACGACTCACTATAGGGAGACCCAAGCTGGAATTCACCACCATGG
TGACCGGCTACCGGCTGTTCGAGGAGATTCTCTCCGGACTTAAGTCTCGGCGAGCGCTCGACTCCATGGG
GGAGAAACCCGGGACCAGGGTCTTCAAGAAATCGAGTCCTAACTGCAAGCTCACCGTGTACCTGGGCAAG
CGGGACTTTGTGGACCACCTGGACAAAGTGGATCCTGTAGATGGTGTGGTGCTAGTGGACCCGGACTACT
TGAAGGACCGCAAAGTGTTTGTGACCCTCACCTGCGCCTTTCGCTATGGCCGCGAAGACCTGGACGTGCT
GGGCTTGTCCTTCCGCAAAGACCTGTTCATCGCCAACTACCAGGCCTTCCCCCCAACACCCAACCCACCC
CCGCCCCCCCCCCGCCTGCAGGAGCGGCTGCTGAGGAAGCTGGGCCAGCATGCCCACCCCTTTTTTTTCA
CAATACCCCAGAACCTGCCCTGCTCCGTCACCCTGCAGCCAGGCCCAGAGGATACGGGGAAGGCCTGCGG
GGTCGACTTTGAGATTCGAGCCTTCTGCGCCAAATCACTAGAAGAGAAAAGCCACAAACGGAACTCTGTG
CGTCTGGTGATCCGAAAGGTGCAGTTTCCACCCGGCCCCGAAACCACACGCCACTTCCTCATGTCTGACC
GGTCCCTGCACCTTGAGGCTTCACTGGACAAGGAGCTGTACTACCACGGGGAGCCCCTCAATGTCAATGT
CCACGTCACCAATAACTCCACCAAGACTGTCAAGAAGATCAAAGTCTCTGTGAGACAGTACGCCGACATC
TGCCTCTTCAGCACCGCCCAGTACAAGTGCCCCGTGGCTCAGGTCGAACAAGATGACCAGGTGTCGCCCA
GTTCCACGTTCTGTAAGGTGTACACCATAACCCCGCTGCTCAGCAACAACCGGGAGAAGCGCGGCCTCGC
TCTAGATGGGAAGCTCAAGCACGAGGACACCAACCTGGCCTCGAGCACCATTGTGAAGGAGGGTGCCAAC
AAGGAGGTGCTGGGGATACTGGTGTCCTACAGGGTCAAGGTGAAGCTGGTGGTGTCACGAGGCGGGGATG
TCTCAGTGGAGCTGCCATTTGTTCTCATGCACCCCAAGCCCCATGATCACATCGCCCTTCCCAGGCCCCA
GTCAGCTGTTCCTGAAACAGATGCCCCCGTGGACACCAACCTCATTGAATTTGAAACCAACTATGCCACA
GACGACGACATCGTGTTCGAAGACTTTGCCCGGCTGCGGCTCAAGGGGCTGAAGGACGAGGACTATGACG
ACCAGTTCTGTATCGATGATTACAAGGATGACGACGATAAGTAGAAGCTTGGCCCTATTCTATAGTGTCA
CCTAAATGCTAGAGCTCGCTGATCAGCCTCGACTGTGCCTTCTAGTTGCCAGCCATCTGTTGTTTGCCCC
TCCCCCGTGCCTTCCTTGACCCTGGAAGGTGCCACTCCCACTGTCCTTTCCTAATAAAATGAGGAAATTG
CATCGCATTGTCTGAGTAGGTGTCATTCTATTCTGGGGGGTGGGGTGGGGCAGGACAGCAAGGGGGAGGA
TTGGGAAGACAATAGCAGGCATGCTGGGGATGCGGTGGGCTCTATGGCTTCTGAGGCGGAAAGAACCAGC
TGGGGCTCTAGGGGGTATCCCC
[124 nt withheld, positions 2543-2666]
C
[91 nt withheld, positions 2668-2758]
A
[49 nt withheld, positions 2760-2808]
CCTTTGACGTTGGAGTCCACGTTCTTT
[37 nt withheld, positions 2836-2872]
ACCCTATCTCGGTCTATTCTTTTGATTTATAAGGGATTTTGCCGATTTCGGCCTATTGGTTAAAAAATGA
GCTGATTTAACAAAAATTTAACGCGAATTAATTCTGTGGAATGTGTGTCAGTTAGGGTGTGGAAAGTCCC
CAGGCTCCCCAGCAGGCAGAAGTATGCAAAGCATGCATCTCAATTAGTCAGCAACCAGGTGTGGAAAGTC
CCCAGGCTCCCCAGCAGGCAGAAGTATGCAAAGCATGCATCTCAATTAGTCAGCAACCATAGTCCCGCCC
CTAACTCCGCCCATCCCGCCCCTAACTCCGCCCAGTTCCGCCCATTCTCCGCCCCATGGCTGACTAATTT
TTTTTATTTATGCAGAGGCCGAGGCCGCCTCTGCCTCTGAGCTATTCCAGAAGTAGTGAGGAGGCTTTTT
TGGAGGCCTAGGCTTTTGCAAAAAGCTCCCGGGAGCTTGTATATCCATTTTCGGATCTGATCAAGAGACA
GGATGAGGATCGTTTCGCATGATTGAACAAGATGGATTGCACGCAGGTTCTCCGGCCGCTTGGGTGGAGA
GGCTATTCGGCTATGACTGGGCACAACAGACAATCGGCTGCTCTGATGCCGCCGTGTTCCGGCTGTCAGC
GCAGGGGCGCCCGGTTCTTTTTGTCAAGACCGACCTGTCCGGTGCCCTGAATGAACTGCAGGACGAGGCA
GCGCGGCTATCGTGGCTGGCCACGACGGGCGTTCCTTGCGCAGCTGTGCTCGACGTTGTCACTGAAGCGG
GAAGGGACTGGCTGCTATTGGGCGAAGTGCCGGGGCAGGATCTCCTGTCATCTCACCTTGCTCCTGCCGA
GAAAGTATCCATCATGGCTGATGCAATGCGGCGGCTGCATACGCTTGATCCGGCTACCTGCCCATTCGAC
CACCAAGCGAAACATCGCATCGAGCGAGCACGTACTCGGATGGAAGCCGGTCTTGTCGATCAGGATGATC
TGGACGAAGAGCATCAGGGGCTCGCGCCAGCCGAACTGTTCGCCAGGCTCAAGGCGCGCATGCCCGACGG
CGAGGATCTCGTCGTGACCCATGGCGATGCCTGCTTGCCGAATATCATGGTGGAAAATGGCCGCTTTTCT
GGATTCATCGACTGTGGCCGGCTGGGTGTGGCGGACCGCTATCAGGACATAGCGTTGGCTACCCGTGATA
TTGCTGAAGAGCTTGGCGGCGAATGGGCTGACCGCTTCCTCGTGCTTTACGGTATCGCCGCTCCCGATTC
GCAGCGCATCGCCTTCTATCGCCTTCTTGACGAGTTCTTCTGAGCGGGACTCTGGGGTTCGAAATGACCG
ACCAAGCGACGCCCAACCTGCCATCACGAGATTTCGATTCCACCGCCGCCTTCTATGAAAGGTTGGGCTT
CGGAATCGTTTTCCGGGACGCCGGCTGGATGATCCTCCAGCGCGGGGATCTCATGCTGGAGTTCTTCGCC
CACCCCAACTTGTTTATTGCAGCTTATAATGGTTACAAATAAAGCAATAGCATCACAAATTTCACAAATA
AAGCATTTTTTTCACTGCATTCTAGTTGTGGTTTGTCCAAACTCATCAATGTATCTTATCATGTCTGTAT
ACCGTCGACCTCTAGCTAGAGCTTGGCGTAATCATGGTCATAGCTGTTTCCTGTGTGAAATTGTTATCCG
CTCACAATTCCACACAACATACGAGCCGGAAGCATAAAGTGTAAAGCCTGGGGTGCCTAATGAGTGAGCT
AACTCACATTAATTGCGTTGCGCTCACTGCCCGCTTTCCAGTCGGGAAACCTGTCGTGCCAGCTGCATTA
ATGAATCGGCCAACGCGCGGGGAGAGGCGGTTTGCGTATTGGGCGCTCTTCCGCTTCCTCGCTCACTGAC
TCGCTGCGCTCGGTCGTTCGGCTGCGGCGAGCGGTATCAGCTCACTCAAAGGCGGTAATACGGTTATCCA
CAGAATCAGGGGATAACGCAGGAAAGAACATGTGAGCAAAAGGCCAGCAAAAGGCCAGGAACCGTAAAAA
GGCCGCGTTGCTGGCGTTTTTCCATAGGCTCCGCCCCCCTGACGAGCATCACAAAAATCGACGCTCAAGT
CAGAGGTGGCGAAACCCGACAGGACTATAAAGATACCAGGCGTTTCCCCCTGGAAGCTCCCTCGTGCGCT
CTCCTGTTCCGACCCTGCCGCTTACCGGATACCTGTCCGCCTTTCTCCCTTCGGGAAGCGTGGCGCTTTC
TCATAGCTCACGCTGTAGGTATCTCAGTTCGGTGTAGGTCGTTCGCTCCAAGCTGGGCTGTGTGCACGAA
CCCCCCGTTCAGCCCGACCGCTGCGCCTTATCCGGTAACTATCGTCTTGAGTCCAACCCGGTAAGACACG
ACTTATCGCCACTGGCAGCAGCCACTGGTAACAGGATTAGCAGAGCGAGGTATGTAGGCGGTGCTACAGA
GTTCTTGAAGTGGTGGCCTAACTACGGCTACACTAGAAGAACAGTATTTGGTATCTGCGCTCTGCTGAAG
CCAGTTACCTTCGGAAAAAGAGTTGGTAGCTCTTGATCCGGCAAACAAACCACCGCTGGTAGCGGTGGTT
TTTTTGTTTGCAAGCAGCAGATTACGCGCAGAAAAAAAGGATCTCAAGAAGATCCTTTGATCTTTTCTAC
GGGGTCTGACGCTCAGTGGAACGAAAACTCACGTTAAGGGATTTTGGTCATGAGATTATCAAAAAGGATC
TTCACCTAGATCCTTTTAAATTAAAAATGAAGTTTTAAATCAATCTAAAGTATATATGAGTAAACTTGGT
CTGACAGTTACCAATGCTTAATCAGTGAGGCACCTATCTCAGCGATCTGTCTATTTCGTTCATCCATAGT
TGCCTGACTCCCCGTCGTGTAGATAACTACGATACGGGAGGGCTTACCATCTGGCCCCAGTGCTGCAATG
ATACCGCGAGACCCACGCTCACCGGCTCCAGATTTATCAGCAATAAACCAGCCAGCCGGAAGGGCCGAGC
GCAGAAGTGGTCCTGCAACTTTATCCGCCTCCATCCAGTCTATTAATTGTTGCCGGGAAGCTAGAGTAAG
TAGTTCGCCAGTTAATAGTTTGCGCAACGTTGTTGCCATTGCTACAGGCATCGTGGTGTCACGCTCGTCG
TTTGGTATGGCTTCATTCAGCTCCGGTTCCCAACGATCAAGGCGAGTTACATGATCCCCCATGTTGTGCA
AAAAAGCGGTTAGCTCCTTCGGTCCTCCGATCGTTGTCAGAAGTAAGTTGGCCGCAGTGTTATCACTCAT
GGTTATGGCAGCACTGCATAATTCTCTTACTGTCATGCCATCCGTAAGATGCTTTTCTGTGACTGGTGAG
TACTCAACCAAGTCATTCTGAGAATAGTGTATGCGGCGACCGAGTTGCTCTTGCCCGGCGTCAATACGGG
ATAATACCGCGCCACATAGCAGAACTTTAAAAGTGCTCATCATTGGAAAACGTTCTTCGGGGCGAAAACT
CTCAAGGATCTTACCGCTGTTGAGATCCAGTTCGATGTAACCCACTCGTGCACCCAACTGATCTTCAGCA
TCTTTTACTTTCACCAGCGTTTCTGGGTGAGCAAAAACAGGAAGGCAAAATGCCGCAAAAAAGGGAATAA
GGGCGACACGGAAATGTTGAATACTCATACTCTTCCTTTTTCAATATTATTGAAGCATTTATCAGGGTTA
TTGTCTCATGAGCGGATACATATTTGAATGTATTTAGAAAAATAAACAAATAGGGGTTCCGCGCACATTT
CCCCGAAAAGTGCCACCTGACGTC
Features (pLannotate 1.2.2; 22 found; start..end, strand, type, name):
     28..80      -  misc_feature   bom (fragment): basis of mobility region from pBR322
    235..614     +  enhancer       CMV enhancer: human cytomegalovirus immediate early enhancer
    615..818     +  promoter       CMV promoter: human cytomegalovirus (CMV) immediate early promoter
    814..847     +  LTR            5' LTR (truncated) (fragment): truncated 5' long terminal repeat (LTR) from HIV-1
    863..881     +  promoter       T7 promoter: promoter for bacteriophage T7 RNA polymerase
    976..2181    +  CDS            ARRB2: ARRB2_HUMAN - Also known as ARB2, ARR2. Experimental evidence at protein level: Swiss-Prot protein existence level 1. Functions in regulating agonist-mediated G-protein coupled receptor (GPCR) signaling by mediating both receptor desensitization and resensitization processes. During homologous desensitization, beta- arrestins bind to the GPRK-phosphorylated receptor and sterically preclude its coupling to the cognate G-protein; the binding appears to require additional receptor determinants exposed only in the active receptor conformation. The beta-arrestins target many receptors for internali
   2188..2211    +  CDS            3xFLAG (fragment): three tandem FLAG® epitope tags
   2229..2247    -  promoter       SP6 promoter: promoter for bacteriophage SP6 RNA polymerase
   2273..2497    +  polyA_signal   bGH poly(A) signal: bovine growth hormone polyadenylation signal
   2501..2522    +  promoter       SV40 promoter (fragment): SV40 enhancer and early promoter
   2543..2971    +  rep_origin     f1 ori (sequence partly withheld): f1 bacteriophage origin of replication; arrow indicates direction of (+) strand synthesis
   2985..3314    +  promoter       SV40 promoter: SV40 enhancer and early promoter
   3381..4172    +  CDS            neo: KKA2_KLEPN - Also known as kan, nptII. Experimental evidence at protein level: Swiss-Prot protein existence level 1. Resistance to kanamycin, neomycin, paromomycin, ribostamycin, butirosin and gentamicin B. From Klebsiella pneumoniae.
   4196..4354    +  CDS            ble (fragment): BLE_KLEPN - Experimental evidence at protein level: Swiss-Prot protein existence level 1. Binding protein with a strong affinity to the bleomycin family of antibiotics. Binds to CL990; an antimitotic-antibiotic compound. From Klebsiella pneumoniae.
   4349..4470    +  polyA_signal   SV40 poly(A) signal: SV40 polyadenylation signal
   4543..4559    -  protein_bind   lac operator: The lac repressor binds to the lac operator to inhibit transcription in E. coli. This inhibition can be relieved by adding lactose or isopropyl-β-D-thiogalactopyranoside (IPTG). lac repressor encoded by lacI
   4567..4597    -  promoter       lac promoter: promoter for the E. coli lac operon
   4612..4633    -  protein_bind   CAP binding site: CAP binding activates transcription in the presence of cAMP. E. coli catabolite activator protein
   4646..4738    -  CDS            lacI (fragment): lac repressor; lacI; The lac repressor binds to the lac operator to inhibit transcription in E. coli. This inhibition can be relieved by adding lactose or isopropyl-β-D-thiogalactopyranoside (IPTG).
   4921..5509    -  rep_origin     ori: high-copy-number ColE1/pMB1/pBR322/pUC origin of replication
   5680..6540    -  CDS            AmpR: β-lactamase; bla; confers resistance to ampicillin, carbenicillin, and related antibiotics
   6541..6645    -  promoter       AmpR promoter: bla
