[The description below was written by a language model from this plasmid's Addgene catalogue record and pLannotate feature annotations shown in this document.]
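Description:
pSmBtA3-d7F is a mammalian expression plasmid built on the pcDNA3 backbone and carrying a mutated bovine arrestin-3. It is propagated in E. coli through a high-copy ColE1/pUC-type origin with ampicillin selection from the β-lactamase gene. An f1 origin is also present. For mammalian cells, the backbone supplies an SV40 early promoter driving the neomycin phosphotransferase gene with an SV40 polyadenylation signal, which would allow G418 selection of stable transfectants.

The arrestin-3 insert was cloned between EcoRI and HindIII. It sits downstream of the CMV immediate-early enhancer and promoter and is terminated by the bovine growth hormone poly(A) signal. Flanking T7 and SP6 promoters are standard pcDNA3 elements. The coding sequence lacks residues 175, 177, 178 and 182-185, a seven-residue deletion. It carries SmBiT at the N-terminus and a Flag epitope at the C-terminus. The automated annotation labels the open reading frame by homology to human ARRB2 (β-arrestin-2, the protein also known as arrestin-3), although the catalogue's gene link reads ARR3. It marks the C-terminal tag as a fragment of 3xFLAG, consistent with a single Flag unit. SmBiT itself is not annotated in the feature table; the roughly 90-nt unannotated gap between the T7 promoter and the arrestin coding region could accommodate it.

SmBiT is the small peptide half of split NanoLuc luciferase, which regains activity when brought close to an LgBiT-fused partner. The construct is therefore suited to luminescence complementation assays of arrestin-3 interactions in living cells, with Flag available for immunodetection. The associated publication title indicates that the work compared the structural requirements for GPCR binding and JNK3 activation by arrestin-3.
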