Addgene plasmid #245784: pSmBtA3-d7F
Purpose: Expression of mutated bovine arrestin-3 (deleted residues 175, 177, 178, 182-185) tagged with SmBiT and Flag in mammalian cells
Depositing lab: Vsevolod Gurevich. Depositing organization: Vanderbilt University. Publication: GPCR Binding and JNK3 Activation by Arrestin-3 Have Different Structural Requirements. Zheng C, Weinstein LD, Nguyen KK, Grewal A, Gurevich EV, Gurevich VV. Cells. 2023 Jun 6;12(12):1563. doi: 10.3390/cells12121563. PubMed 37371033.
Backbone
  Vector backbone: pcDNA3
  Backbone size w/o insert (bp): 5400
  Vector type: Mammalian Expression
Growth in bacteria
  Bacterial resistance: Ampicillin, 100 μg/mL
  Growth temperature: 37°C
  Growth strain: DH5alpha
  Copy number: High Copy
Gene/Insert
  Gene/Insert name: arrestin-3
  Species: B. taurus (bovine)
  Insert size (bp): 1400
  Mutation: deleted residues 175, 177, 178, 182-185
  Entrez Gene: ARR3
  Promoter: CMV
  Tag / fusion protein: SmBiT (N terminal on insert); Flag (C terminal on insert)
  Cloning method: Restriction Enzyme; 5′ cloning site EcoRI (unknown if destroyed); 3′ cloning site HindIII (unknown if destroyed)
Terms and licenses: Academic/Nonprofit Terms; Industry Terms: Not Available to Industry
How to cite: pSmBtA3-d7F was a gift from Vsevolod Gurevich (Addgene plasmid # 245784 ; http://n2t.net/addgene:245784 ; RRID:Addgene_245784)
